>Addgene plasmid #35687 | pCMV-mCherry-MHC-IIA | addgene full sequence | sequence record 156115 | Addgene NGS Result
CATGCATTAGTTATTAATAGTAATCAATTACGGGGTCATTAGTTCATAGCCCATATATGGAGTTCCGCGT
TACATAACTTACGGTAAATGGCCCGCCTGGCTGACCGCCCAACGACCCCCGCCCATTGACGTCAATAATG
ACGTATGTTCCCATAGTAACGCCAATAGGGACTTTCCATTGACGTCAATGGGTGGAGTATTTACGGTAAA
CTGCCCACTTGGCAGTACATCAAGTGTATCATATGCCAAGTACGCCCCCTATTGACGTCAATGACGGTAA
ATGGCCCGCCTGGCATTATGCCCAGTACATGACCTTATGGGACTTTCCTACTTGGCAGTACATCTACGTA
TTAGTCATCGCTATTACCATGGTGATGCGGTTTTGGCAGTACATCAATGGGCGTGGATAGCGGTTTGACT
CACGGGGATTTCCAAGTCTCCACCCCATTGACGTCAATGGGAGTTTGTTTTGGCACCAAAATCAACGGGA
CTTTCCAAAATGTCGTAACAACTCCGCCCCATTGACGCAAATGGGCGGTAGGCGTGTACGGTGGGAGGTC
TATATAAGCAGAGCTGGTTTAGTGAACCGTCAGATCCGCTAGCGCTACCGGTAGCCACCATGGTGAGCAA
GGGCGAGGAGGATAACATGGCCATCATCAAGGAGTTCATGCGCTTCAAGGTGCACATGGAGGGCTCCGTG
AACGGCCACGAGTTCGAGATCGAGGGCGAGGGCGAGGGCCGCCCCTACGAGGGCACCCAGACCGCCAAGC
TGAAGGTGACCAAGGGTGGCCCCCTGCCCTTCGCCTGGGACATCCTGTCCCCTCAGTTCATGTACGGCTC
CAAGGCCTACGTGAAGCACCCCGCCGACATCCCCGACTACTTGAAGCTGTCCTTCCCCGAGGGCTTCAAG
TGGGAGCGCGTGATGAACTTCGAGGACGGCGGCGTGGTGACCGTGACCCAGGACTCCTCCCTGCAGGACG
GCGAGTTCATCTACAAGGTGAAGCTGCGCGGCACCAACTTCCCCTCCGACGGCCCCGTAATGCAGAAGAA
GACCATGGGCTGGGAGGCCTCCTCCGAGCGGATGTACCCCGAGGACGGCGCCCTGAAGGGCGAGATCAAG
CAGAGGCTGAAGCTGAAGGACGGCGGCCACTACGACGCTGAGGTCAAGACCACCTACAAGGCCAAGAAGC
CCGTGCAGCTGCCCGGCGCCTACAACGTCAACATCAAGTTGGACATCACCTCCCTCAACGAGGACTACAC
CATCGTGGAACAGTACGAACGCGCCGAGGGCCGCCACTCCACCGGCGGCATGGACGAGCTGTACAAGAAG
CTT
[5880 nt withheld, positions 1334-7213]
TAAGTCGACGGTACCGCGGGCCCGGGATCCACCGGATCTAGATAACTGATCATAATCAGCCATACCACAT
TTGTAGAGGTTTTACTTGCTTTAAAAAACCTCCCACACCTCCCCCTGAACCTGAAACATAAAATGAATGC
AATTGTTGTTGTTAACTTGTTTATTGCAGCTTATAATGGTTACAAATAAAGCAATAGCATCACAAATTTC
ACAAATAAAGCATTTTTTTCACTGCATTCTAGTTGTGGTTTGTCCAAACTCATCAATGTATCTTAACGCG
TAAATTGTAAGCGTTAATATTTTGTTAAAATTCGCGTTAAATTTTTGTTAAATCAGCTCATTTTTTAACC
AATAGGCCGAAATCGGCAAAATCCCTTATAAATCAAAAGAATAGACCGAGATAGGGT
[37 nt withheld, positions 7621-7657]
AAAGAACGTGGACTCCAACGTCAAAGG
[49 nt withheld, positions 7685-7733]
T
[91 nt withheld, positions 7735-7825]
G
[124 nt withheld, positions 7827-7950]
CAGGTGGCACTTTTCGGGGAAATGTGCGCGGAACCCCTATTTGTTTATTTTTCTAAATACATTCAAATAT
GTATCCGCTCATGAGACAATAACCCTGATAAATGCTTCAATAATATTGAAAAAGGAAGAGTCCTGAGGCG
GAAAGAACCAGCTGTGGAATGTGTGTCAGTTAGGGTGTGGAAAGTCCCCAGGCTCCCCAGCAGGCAGAAG
TATGCAAAGCATGCATCTCAATTAGTCAGCAACCAGGTGTGGAAAGTCCCCAGGCTCCCCAGCAGGCAGA
AGTATGCAAAGCATGCATCTCAATTAGTCAGCAACCATAGTCCCGCCCCTAACTCCGCCCATCCCGCCCC
TAACTCCGCCCAGTTCCGCCCATTCTCCGCCCCATGGCTGACTAATTTTTTTTATTTATGCAGAGGCCGA
GGCCGCCTCGGCCTCTGAGCTATTCCAGAAGTAGTGAGGAGGCTTTTTTGGAGGCCTAGGCTTTTGCAAA
GATCGATCAAGAGACAGGATGAGGATCGTTTCGCATGATTGAACAAGATGGATTGCACGCAGGTTCTCCG
GCCGCTTGGGTGGAGAGGCTATTCGGCTATGACTGGGCACAACAGACAATCGGCTGCTCTGATGCCGCCG
TGTTCCGGCTGTCAGCGCAGGGGCGCCCGGTTCTTTTTGTCAAGACCGACCTGTCCGGTGCCCTGAATGA
ACTGCAAGACGAGGCAGCGCGGCTATCGTGGCTGGCCACGACGGGCGTTCCTTGCGCAGCTGTGCTCGAC
GTTGTCACTGAAGCGGGAAGGGACTGGCTGCTATTGGGCGAAGTGCCGGGGCAGGATCTCCTGTCATCTC
ACCTTGCTCCTGCCGAGAAAGTATCCATCATGGCTGATGCAATGCGGCGGCTGCATACGCTTGATCCGGC
TACCTGCCCATTCGACCACCAAGCGAAACATCGCATCGAGCGAGCACGTACTCGGATGGAAGCCGGTCTT
GTCGATCAGGATGATCTGGACGAAGAGCATCAGGGGCTCGCGCCAGCCGAACTGTTCGCCAGGCTCAAGG
CGAGCATGCCCGACGGCGAGGATCTCGTCGTGACCCATGGCGATGCCTGCTTGCCGAATATCATGGTGGA
AAATGGCCGCTTTTCTGGATTCATCGACTGTGGCCGGCTGGGTGTGGCGGACCGCTATCAGGACATAGCG
TTGGCTACCCGTGATATTGCTGAAGAGCTTGGCGGCGAATGGGCTGACCGCTTCCTCGTGCTTTACGGTA
TCGCCGCTCCCGATTCGCAGCGCATCGCCTTCTATCGCCTTCTTGACGAGTTCTTCTGAGCGGGACTCTG
GGGTTCGAAATGACCGACCAAGCGACGCCCAACCTGCCATCACGAGATTTCGATTCCACCGCCGCCTTCT
ATGAAAGGTTGGGCTTCGGAATCGTTTTCCGGGACGCCGGCTGGATGATCCTCCAGCGCGGGGATCTCAT
GCTGGAGTTCTTCGCCCACCCTAGGGGGAGGCTAACTGAAACACGGAAGGAGACAATACCGGAAGGAACC
CGCGCTATGACGGCAATAAAAAGACAGAATAAAACGCACGGTGTTGGGTCGTTTGTTCATAAACGCGGGG
TTCGGTCCCAGGGCTGGCACTCTGTCGATACCCCACCGAGACCCCATTGGGGCCAATACGCCCGCGTTTC
TTCCTTTTCCCCACCCCACCCCCCAAGTTCGGGTGAAGGCCCAGGGCTCGCAGCCAACGTCGGGGCGGCA
GGCCCTGCCATAGCCTCAGGTTACTCATATATACTTTAGATTGATTTAAAACTTCATTTTTAATTTAAAA
GGATCTAGGTGAAGATCCTTTTTGATAATCTCATGACCAAAATCCCTTAACGTGAGTTTTCGTTCCACTG
AGCGTCAGACCCCGTAGAAAAGATCAAAGGATCTTCTTGAGATCCTTTTTTTCTGCGCGTAATCTGCTGC
TTGCAAACAAAAAAACCACCGCTACCAGCGGTGGTTTGTTTGCCGGATCAAGAGCTACCAACTCTTTTTC
CGAAGGTAACTGGCTTCAGCAGAGCGCAGATACCAAATACTGTTCTTCTAGTGTAGCCGTAGTTAGGCCA
CCACTTCAAGAACTCTGTAGCACCGCCTACATACCTCGCTCTGCTAATCCTGTTACCAGTGGCTGCTGCC
AGTGGCGATAAGTCGTGTCTTACCGGGTTGGACTCAAGACGATAGTTACCGGATAAGGCGCAGCGGTCGG
GCTGAACGGGGGGTTCGTGCACACAGCCCAGCTTGGAGCGAACGACCTACACCGAACTGAGATACCTACA
GCGTGAGCTATGAGAAAGCGCCACGCTTCCCGAAGGGAGAAAGGCGGACAGGTATCCGGTAAGCGGCAGG
GTCGGAACAGGAGAGCGCACGAGGGAGCTTCCAGGGGGAAACGCCTGGTATCTTTATAGTCCTGTCGGGT
TTCGCCACCTCTGACTTGAGCGTCGATTTTTGTGATGCTCGTCAGGGGGGCGGAGCCTATGGAAAAACGC
CAGCAACGCGGCCTTTTTACGGTTCCTGGCCTTTTGCTGGCCTTTTGCTCACATGTTCTTTCCTGCGTTA
TCCCCTGATTCTGTGGATAACCGTATTACCGC
Features (pLannotate 1.2.2; 15 found; start..end, strand, type, name):
     68..371     +  enhancer       CMV enhancer: human cytomegalovirus immediate early enhancer
    372..575     +  promoter       CMV promoter: human cytomegalovirus (CMV) immediate early promoter
    620..1327    +  CDS            mCherry: mCherry is a basic (constitutively fluorescent) red fluorescent protein published in 2004, derived from Discosoma sp.. It is reported to be a very rapidly-maturing monomer with low acid sensitivity.
   1334..7213    +  CDS            MYH9 (sequence withheld): MYH9_HUMAN - Experimental evidence at protein level: Swiss-Prot protein existence level 1. Cellular myosin that appears to play a role in cytokinesis, cell shape, and specialized functions such as secretion and capping. Required for cortical actin clearance prior to oocyte exocytosis (By similarity). Promotes cell motility in conjunction with S100A4 (PubMed:16707441). During cell spreading, plays an important role in cytoskeleton reorganization, focal contact formation (in the margins but not the central part of spreading cells), and lamellipodial retraction; this function is mechanically anta
   7216..7243    +  misc_feature   MCS (fragment): multiple cloning site
   7260..7344    +  CDS            large T antigen (fragment): large T antigen from SV40 (simian virus 40)
   7367..7488    +  polyA_signal   SV40 poly(A) signal: SV40 polyadenylation signal
   7522..7950    -  rep_origin     f1 ori (sequence partly withheld): f1 bacteriophage origin of replication; arrow indicates direction of (+) strand synthesis
   7977..8081    +  promoter       AmpR promoter: bla
   8083..8440    +  promoter       SV40 promoter: SV40 enhancer and early promoter
   8475..9269    +  CDS            NeoR/KanR: aminoglycoside phosphotransferase from Tn5; aph(3')-II (or nptII); confers resistance to neomycin, kanamycin, and G418 (Geneticin®)
   9290..9442    +  CDS            ble (fragment): BLE_KLEPN - Experimental evidence at protein level: Swiss-Prot protein existence level 1. Binding protein with a strong affinity to the bleomycin family of antibiotics. Binds to CL990; an antimitotic-antibiotic compound. From Klebsiella pneumoniae.
   9501..9548    +  polyA_signal   HSV TK poly(A) signal: herpes simplex virus thymidine kinase polyadenylation signal (Cole and Stacy, 1985)
   9639..9655    -  polyA_signal   bGH poly(A) signal (fragment): bovine growth hormone polyadenylation signal
   9877..10465   +  rep_origin     ori: high-copy-number ColE1/pMB1/pBR322/pUC origin of replication
