[The description below was written by a language model from this plasmid's Addgene catalogue record and pLannotate feature annotations shown in this document.]
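Description:
pCMV-mCherry-MHC-IIA is a mammalian expression plasmid of about 10.6 kb, built on a Clontech pEGFP backbone in which the EGFP coding sequence was replaced with mCherry between AgeI and HindIII. It is propagated in E. coli as a high-copy plasmid through a ColE1/pUC-type origin and also carries an f1 phage origin. A single Tn5 aminoglycoside phosphotransferase gene (NeoR/KanR) serves both hosts. The bacterial bla promoter drives it for kanamycin selection in bacteria, and the adjacent SV40 enhancer/early promoter, paired with an HSV TK polyadenylation signal, drives it for G418 selection of transfected mammalian cells. The short annotated ble, large T antigen and bGH poly(A) fragments appear to be backbone remnants or incidental matches rather than functional parts.

The payload is the human non-muscle myosin-IIA heavy chain (MYH9, also called NMHC IIA), cloned between HindIII and SalI sites that both remain intact. It sits just downstream of mCherry, so the cell produces myosin heavy chain with the monomeric red fluorescent protein at its N terminus. The annotated MYH9 coding region spans nearly 5.9 kb. Transcription is driven by the human cytomegalovirus immediate-early enhancer and promoter and terminated by the SV40 poly(A) signal, giving strong constitutive expression in most cultured mammalian cells.

The construct is suited to visualising the localisation and dynamics of myosin-IIA, for example its assembly into filaments, in live or fixed cells, and the red tag allows co-imaging with green reporters. The associated publication concerns how heavy-chain phosphorylation of myosin-IIA regulates the motility of MDA-MB-231 carcinoma cells. The record lists no mutations in the insert.
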