Addgene plasmid #35687: pCMV-mCherry-MHC-IIA
Depositing lab: Venkaiah Betapudi. Publication: Myosin-IIA heavy-chain phosphorylation regulates the motility of MDA-MB-231 carcinoma cells. Dulyaninova NG, House RP, Betapudi V, Bresnick AR. Mol Biol Cell. 2007 Aug;18(8):3144-55. Epub 2007 Jun 13. 10.1091/mbc.e06-11-1056 PubMed 17567956.
Backbone
  Vector backbone: pEGFP
  Backbone manufacturer: Clontech
  Modifications to backbone: EGFP replaced with mCherry [cloned from pRSET-Bm (Shaner et al., 2004)] between AgeI and HindIII.
  Vector type: Mammalian Expression
  Selectable markers: Neomycin (select with G418)
Growth in bacteria
  Bacterial resistance: Kanamycin, 50 μg/mL
  Growth temperature: 37°C
  Growth strain: DH5alpha
  Copy number: High Copy
Gene/Insert
  Gene/Insert name: MHC IIA (alt names: myosin-IIA heavy chain; NMHC IIA)
  Species: H. sapiens (human)
  Entrez Gene: MYH9 (a.k.a. BDPLT6, DFNA17, EPSTS, FTNS, MATINS, MHA, NMHC-II-A, NMMHC-IIA, NMMHCA)
  Promoter: CMV
  Tag / fusion protein: mCherry (N terminal on backbone)
  Cloning method: Restriction Enzyme; 5′ cloning site HindIII (not destroyed); 3′ cloning site SalI (not destroyed)
  Sequencing primers: 5′ mCherry-F
Terms and licenses: Academic/Nonprofit Terms; Industry Terms: Not Available to Industry
How to cite: pCMV-mCherry-MHC-IIA was a gift from Venkaiah Betapudi (Addgene plasmid # 35687 ; http://n2t.net/addgene:35687 ; RRID:Addgene_35687)
